>Addgene plasmid #157276 | pD649-HAsp-HAVCR1-COMP5AP-AviTag-9xHis | addgene full sequence | sequence record 415705 | Addgene NGS Result
GGCATTGATTATTGACTAGTTATTAATAGTAATCAATTACGGGGTCATTAGTTCATAGCCCATATATGGA
GTTCCGCGTTACATAACTTACGGTAAATGGCCCGCCTGGCTGACCGCCCAACGACCCCCGCCCATTGACG
TCAATAATGACGTATGTTCCCATAGTAACGCCAATAGGGACTTTCCATTGACGTCAATGGGTGGAGTATT
TACGGTAAACTGCCCACTTGGCAGTACATCAAGTGTATCATATGCCAAGTACGCCCCCTATTGACGTCAA
TGACGGTAAATGGCCCGCCTGGCATTATGCCCAGTACATGACCTTATGGGACTTTCCTACTTGGCAGTAC
ATCTACGTATTAGTCATCGCTATTACCATGGTGATGCGGTTTTGGCAGTACATCAATGGGCGTGGATAGC
GGTTTGACTCACGGGGATTTCCAAGTCTCCACCCCATTGACGTCAATGGGAGTTTGTTTTGGCACCAAAA
TCAACGGGACTTTCCAAAATGTCGTAACAACTCCGCCCCATTGACGCAAATGGGCGGTAGGCGTGTACGG
TGGGAGGTCTATATAAGCAGAGCTCGTTTAGTGAACCGTCAGATCGCCTGGAGACGCCATCCACGCTGTT
TTGACCTCCATAGAAGACACCGGGACCGATCCAGCCTCCGCGGCCGGGAACGGTGCATTGGAACGCGGAT
TCCCCGTGCCAAGAGTGACGTAAGTACCGCCTATAGAGTCTATAGGCCCACCCCCTTGGCTTCGTTAGAA
CGCGGCTACAATTAATACATAACCTTATGTATCATACACATACGATTTAGGTGACACTATAGAATAACAT
CCACTTTGCCTTTCTCTCCACAGGTGTCCACTCCCAGGTCCAACTGCACCTCGGTTCTATCGAAAACGCG
CCTGCTAGCGCCACCATGAAGACCATCATTGCCCTGAGCTACATCTTCTGCCTGGTGTTCGCTGCGGCCG
CCTCTGTGAAAGTTGGCGGAGAAGCTGGACCTAGCGTGACCCTGCCTTGTCATTATTCTGGCGCCGTGAC
CAGCATGTGCTGGAATAGAGGCAGCTGCAGCCTGTTCACCTGTCAGAATGGCATCGTGTGGACCAACGGC
ACCCACGTGACCTACAGAAAGGACACCAGATACAAGCTGCTGGGCGACCTGAGCAGACGGGATGTGTCTC
TGACAATCGAGAACACCGCCGTGTCCGATAGCGGCGTGTACTGCTGTAGAGTGGAACACAGAGGCTGGTT
CAACGACATGAAGATCACCGTGTCTCTGGAAATCGTGCCGCCTAAAGTGACCACCACACCTATCGTGACC
ACCGTGCCTACAGTGACAACCGTGCGGACAAGCACAACAGTGCCTACCACCACCACAGTGCCCACAACCA
CTGTGCCAACCACCATGAGCATCCCCACCACAACTACCGTGCTGACCACAATGACCGTGTCCACAACAAC
CAGCGTGCCCACCACTACCAGCATTCCTACAACCACATCCGTGCCTGTGACCACAACCGTGTCTACCTTC
GTGCCTCCTATGCCTCTGCCTAGACAGAATCACGAGCCTGTGGCCACCTCTCCTAGTAGCCCTCAGCCTG
CCGAAACACACCCTACAACACTGCAGGGCGCCATCAGAAGAGAGCCTACAAGCAGCCCTCTGTACAGCTA
CACCACCGACGGCAATGATACCGTGACCGAGTCCTCTGACGGCCTGTGGAACAACAATCAGACCCAGCTG
TTCCTGGAACACTCCCTGCTGACCGCCAACACCACAAAAGGTGGCGCGCCGGAAGATCAAGTTGATCCAA
GATTGATTGATGGCAAGGGCGGATCTCTGGAGGTGCTGTTCCAGGGACCAGGCGGAAGCGGCAATCCCGG
CGGCGATCTGGCCCCCCAGATGCTGCGCGAGCTGCAGGAGACCAATGCCGCCCTGCAGGACGTGCGCGAG
CTGCTGCGCCACCGCGTGAAGGAGATCACCTTCCTGAAGAACACCGTGATGGAGTGCGACGCCTGCGGTA
TGCAGCCCTCTAGAGGCTCCGGCTCCATCATCCCAGTTGAGGAGGAGAACCCGGACTTCTGGAACCGCGA
GGCAGCCGAGGCCCTGGGTGCCGCCAAGAAGCTGCAGCCTGCACAGACAGCCGCCAAGAACCTCATCATC
TTCCTGGGCGATGGGATGGGGGTGTCTACGGTGACAGCTGCCAGGATCCTAAAAGGGCAGAAGAAGGACA
AACTGGGGCCTGAGATACCCCTGGCCATGGACCGCTTCCCATATGTGGCTCTGTCCAAGACATACAATGT
AGACAAACATGTGCCAGACAGTGGAGCCACAGCCACGGCCTACCTGTGCGGGGTCAAGGGCAACTTCCAG
ACCATTGGCTTGAGTGCAGCCGCCCGCTTTAACCAGTGCAACACGACACGCGGCAACGAGGTCATCTCCG
TGATGAATCGGGCCAAGAAAGCAGGGAAGTCAGTGGGAGTGGTAACCACCACACGAGTGCAGCACGCCTC
GCCAGCCGGCACCTACGCCCACACGGTGAACCGCAACTGGTACTCGGACGCCGACGTGCCTGCCTCGGCC
CGCCAGGAGGGGTGCCAGGACATCGCTACGCAGCTCATCTCCAACATGGACATTGACGTGATCCTAGGTG
GAGGCCGAAAGTACATGTTTCGCATGGGAACCCCAGACCCTGAGTACCCAGATGACTACAGCCAAGGTGG
GACCAGGCTGGACGGGAAGAATCTGGTGCAGGAATGGCTGGCGAAGCGCCAGGGTGCCCGGTATGTGTGG
AACCGCACTGAGCTCATGCAGGCTTCCCTGGACCCGTCTGTGACCCATCTCATGGGTCTCTTTGAGCCTG
GAGACATGAAATACGAGATCCACCGAGACTCCACACTGGACCCCTCCCTGATGGAGATGACAGAGGCTGC
CCTGCGCCTGCTGAGCAGGAACCCCCGCGGCTTCTTCCTCTTCGTGGAGGGTGGTCGCATCGACCATGGT
CATCATGAAAGCAGGGCTTACCGGGCACTGACTGAGACGATCATGTTCGACGACGCCATTGAGAGGGCGG
GCCAGCTCACCAGCGAGGAGGACACGCTGAGCCTCGTCACTGCCGACCACTCCCACGTCTTCTCCTTCGG
AGGCTACCCCCTGCGAGGGAGCTCCATCTTCGGGCTGGCCCCTGGCAAGGCCCGGGACAGGAAGGCCTAC
ACGGTCCTCCTATACGGAAACGGTCCAGGCTATGTGCTCAAGGACGGCGCCCGGCCGGATGTTACCGAGA
GCGAGAGCGGGAGCCCCGAGTATCGGCAGCAGTCAGCAGTGCCCCTGGACGAAGAGACCCACGCAGGCGA
GGACGTGGCGGTGTTCGCGCGCGGCCCGCAGGCGCACCTGGTTCACGGCGTGCAGGAGCAGACCTTCATA
GCGCACGTCATGGCCTTCGCCGCCTGCCTGGAGCCCTACACCGCCTGCGACCTGGCGCCCCCCGCCGGCA
CCACCGACGCCGCGCACCCGGGTGGCGGAGGACTGAACGACATCTTCGAGGCTCAGAAAATCGAATGGCA
CGAACATCACCATCACCATCACCATCACCATTAAGGCCGGCCTGTAGTCACTGGCACAACGCGTTACCCG
GTAAGCCAATCGGGTATACACGGTCGTCATACTGCAGACAGGGTTCTTCTACTTTGCAAGATAGTCTTGA
GTAGTAAAATAAATAGATAGAGAAAATCAGCCTCGACTGTGCCTTCTAGTTGCCAGCCATCTGTTGTTTG
CCCCTCCCCCGTGCCTTCCTTGACCCTGGAAGGTGCCACTCCCACTGTCCTTTCCTAATAAAATGAGGAA
ATTGCATCACAACACTCAACCCTATCTCGGTCTATTCTTTTGATTTATAAGGGATTTTGCCGATTTCGGC
CTATTGGTTAAAAAATGAGCTGATTTAACAAAAATTTAACGCGAATTAATTCTGTGGAATGTGTGTCAGT
TAGGGTGTGGAAAGTCCCCAGGCTCCCCAGCAGGCAGAAGTATGCAAAGCATGCATCTCAATTAGTCAGC
AACCATAGTCCCGCCCCTAACTCCGCCCATCCCGCCCCTAACTCCGCCCAGTTCCGCCCATTCTCCGCCC
CATGGCTGACTAATTTTTTTTATTTATGCAGAGGCCGAGGCCGCCTCTGCCTCTGAGCTATTCCAGAAGT
AGTGAGGAGGCTTTTTTGGAGGCCTAGGCTTTTGCAAAAAGCTCCCGGGAGCTTGTATATCCATTTTCGG
ATCTGATCAGCACGTGTTGACAATTAATCATCGGCATAGTATATCGGCATAGTATAATACGACAAGGTGA
GGAACTAAACCATGACCGAGTACAAGCCCACGGTGCGCCTCGCCACCCGCGACGACGTCCCCAGGGCCGT
ACGCACCCTCGCCGCCGCGTTCGCCGACTACCCCGCCACGCGCCACACCGTCGATCCGGACCGCCACATC
GAGCGGGTCACCGAGCTGCAAGAACTCTTCCTCACGCGCGTCGGGCTCGACATCGGCAAGGTGTGGGTCG
CGGACGACGGCGCCGCGGTGGCGGTCTGGACCACGCCGGAGAGCGTCGAAGCGGGGGCGGTGTTCGCCGA
GATCGGCCCGCGCATGGCCGAGTTGAGCGGTTCCCGGCTGGCCGCGCAGCAACAGATGGAAGGCCTCCTG
GCGCCGCACCGGCCCAAGGAGCCCGCGTGGTTCCTGGCCACCGTCGGCGTCTCGCCCGACCACCAGGGCA
AGGGTCTGGGCAGCGCCGTCGTGCTCCCCGGAGTGGAGGCGGCCGAGCGCGCCGGGGTGCCCGCCTTCCT
GGAGACATCCGCGCCCCGCAACCTCCCCTTCTACGAGCGGCTCGGCTTCACCGTCACCGCCGACGTCGAG
GTGCCCGAAGGACCGCGCACCTGGTGCATGACCCGCAAGCCCGGTGCCTGACACGTGCTACGAGATTTCG
ATTCCACCGCCGCCTTCTATGAAAGGTTGGGCTTCGGAATCGTTTTCCGGGACGCCGGCTGGATGATCCT
CCAGCGCGGGGATCTCATGCTGGAGTTCTTCGCCCACCCCAACTTGTTTATTGCAGCTTATAATGGTTAC
AAATAAAGCAATAGCATCACAAATTTCACAAATAAAGCATTTTTTTCACTGCATTCTAGTTGTGGTTTGT
CCAAACTCATCAATGTATCTTATCATGTCTGTATACCGTCGACCTCTAGCTAGAGCTTGGCGTAATCATG
GTCATTACCAATGCTTAATCAGTGAGGCACCTATCTCAGCGATCTGTCTATTTCGTTCATCCATAGTTGC
CTGACTCCCCGTCGTGTAGATAACTACGATACGGGAGGGCTTACCATCTGGCCCCAGCGCTGCGATGATA
CCGCGAGAACCACGCTCACCGGCTCCGGATTTATCAGCAATAAACCAGCCAGCCGGAAGGGCCGAGCGCA
GAAGTGGTCCTGCAACTTTATCCGCCTCCATCCAGTCTATTAATTGTTGCCGGGAAGCTAGAGTAAGTAG
TTCGCCAGTTAATAGTTTGCGCAACGTTGTTGCCATCGCTACAGGCATCGTGGTGTCACGCTCGTCGTTT
GGTATGGCTTCATTCAGCTCCGGTTCCCAACGATCAAGGCGAGTTACATGATCCCCCATGTTGTGCAAAA
AAGCGGTTAGCTCCTTCGGTCCTCCGATCGTTGTCAGAAGTAAGTTGGCCGCAGTGTTATCACTCATGGT
TATGGCAGCACTGCATAATTCTCTTACTGTCATGCCATCCGTAAGATGCTTTTCTGTGACTGGTGAGTAC
TCAACCAAGTCATTCTGAGAATAGTGTATGCGGCGACCGAGTTGCTCTTGCCCGGCGTCAATACGGGATA
ATACCGCGCCACATAGCAGAACTTTAAAAGTGCTCATCATTGGAAAACGTTCTTCGGGGCGAAAACTCTC
AAGGATCTTACCGCTGTTGAGATCCAGTTCGATGTAACCCACTCGTGCACCCAACTGATCTTCAGCATCT
TTTACTTTCACCAGCGTTTCTGGGTGAGCAAAAACAGGAAGGCAAAATGCCGCAAAAAAGGGAATAAGGG
CGACACGGAAATGTTGAATACTCATATTCTTCCTTTTTCAATATTATTGAAGCATTTATCAGGGTTATTG
TCTCATGAGCGGATACATATTTGAATGTATTTAGAAAAATAAACAAATAGGGGTCAGTGTTACAACCAAT
TAACCAATTCTGAACATTATCGCGAGCCCATTTATACCTGAATATGGCTCATAACACCCCTTGCTCATGA
CCAAAATCCCTTAACGTGAGTTACGCGCGCGTCGTTCCACTGAGCGTCAGACCCCGTAGAAAAGATCAAA
GGATCTTCTTGAGATCCTTTTTTTCTGCGCGTAATCTGCTGCTTGCAAACAAAAAAACCACCGCTACCAG
CGGTGGTTTGTTTGCCGGATCAAGAGCTACCAACTCTTTTTCCGAAGGTAACTGGCTTCAGCAGAGCGCA
GATACCAAATACTGTTCTTCTAGTGTAGCCGTAGTTAGCCCACCACTTCAAGAACTCTGTAGCACCGCCT
ACATACCTCGCTCTGCTAATCCTGTTACCAGTGGCTGCTGCCAGTGGCGATAAGTCGTGTCTTACCGGGT
TGGACTCAAGACGATAGTTACCGGATAAGGCGCAGCGGTCGGGCTGAACGGGGGGTTCGTGCACACAGCC
CAGCTTGGAGCGAACGACCTACACCGAACTGAGATACCTACAGCGTGAGCTATGAGAAAGCGCCACGCTT
CCCGAAGGGAGAAAGGCGGACAGGTATCCGGTAAGCGGCAGGGTCGGAACAGGAGAGCGCACGAGGGAGC
TTCCAGGGGGAAACGCCTGGTATCTTTATAGTCCTGTCGGGTTTCGCCACCTCTGACTTGAGCGTCGATT
TTTGTGATGCTCGTCAGGGGGGCGGAGCCTATGGAAAAACGCCAGCAACGCGGCCTTTTTACGGTTCCTG
GCCTTTTGCTGGCCTTTTGCTCACATGTTCTTTCCTGCGTTATCCCCTGATTCTGTGGATAACCGTATTA
CCGCCTTTGAGTGAGCTGATACCGCTCGCCGCAGCCGAACGACCGAGCGCAGCGAGTCAGTGAGCGAGGA
AGCGGAAGGCGAGAGTAGGGAACTGCCAGGCATCAAACTAAGCAGAAGGCCCCTGACGGATGGCCTTTTT
GCGTTTCTACAAACTCTTTCTGTGTTGTAAAACGACGGCCAGTCTTAAGCTCGGGCCCCCTGGGCGGTTC
TGATAACGAGTAATCGTTAATCCGCAAATAACGTAAAAACCCGCTTCGGCGGGTTTTTTTATGGGGGGAG
TTTAGGGAAAGAGCATTTGTCAGAATATTTAAGGGCGCCTGTCACTTTGCTTGATATATGAGAATTATTT
AACCTTATAAATGAGAAAAAAGCAACGCACTTTAAATAAGATACGTTGCTTTTTCGATTGATGAACACCT
ATAATTAAACTATTCATCTATTATTTATGATTTTTTGTATATACAATATTTCTAGTTTGTTAAAGAGAAT
TAAGAAAATAAATCTCGAAAATAATAAAGGGAAAATCAGTTTTTGATATCAAAATTATACATGTCAACGA
TAATACAAAATATAATACAAACTATAAGATGTTATCAGTATTTATTATCATTTAGAATAAATTTTGTGTC
GCCCTTAATTGTGAGCGGATAACAATTACGAGCTTCATGCACAGTGGCGTTGACTCAATATTGGCCATTA
GCCATATTATTCATTGGTTATATAGCATAAATCAATATTGGCTATTGGCCATTGCATACGTTGTATCTAT
ATCATAATATGTACATTTATATTGGCTCATGTCCAATATGACCGCCATGTT
Features (pLannotate 1.2.2; 24 found; start..end, strand, type, name):
     77..380     +  enhancer       CMV enhancer: human cytomegalovirus immediate early enhancer
    381..584     +  promoter       CMV promoter: human cytomegalovirus (CMV) immediate early promoter
    720..763     +  intron         CMV intron (fragment): modified intron A from human cytomegalovirus
    815..833     +  promoter       SP6 promoter: promoter for bacteriophage SP6 RNA polymerase
    837..874     +  CDS            IgH signal sequence (fragment): signal sequence from the mouse immunoglobulin heavy chain variable region
    935..1792    +  CDS            HAVCR1 (fragment): HAVR1_HUMAN - Also known as KIM1, TIM1, TIMD1. Experimental evidence at protein level: Swiss-Prot protein existence level 1. (Microbial infection) Acts as a receptor for Zika virus by binding to envelope protein E. From Homo sapiens (Human).
   1889..2068    +  CDS            Comp (fragment): COMP_RAT - Experimental evidence at protein level: Swiss-Prot protein existence level 1. May play a role in the structural integrity of cartilage via its interaction with other extracellular matrix proteins such as the collagens and fibronectin. Can mediate the interaction of chondrocytes with the cartilage extracellular matrix through interaction with cell surface integrin receptors. Could play a role in the pathogenesis of osteoarthritis. Potent suppressor of apoptosis in both primary chondrocytes and transformed cells. Suppresses apoptosis by blocking the activation of caspase-3 and by indu
   2056..3508    +  CDS            SEAP (fragment): secreted alkaline phosphatase from human placenta The natural enzyme has a C-terminal transmembrane sequence that is replaced by a GPI anchor.
   3533..3574    +  CDS            AviTag™ (fragment): peptide tag that allows for enzymatic biotinylation
   3578..3601    +  CDS            8xHis: 8xHis affinity tag
   3747..3858    +  polyA_signal   bGH poly(A) signal: bovine growth hormone polyadenylation signal
   3859..3967    +  rep_origin     f1 ori (fragment): f1 bacteriophage origin of replication; arrow indicates direction of (+) strand synthesis
   4020..4230    +  promoter       SV40 promoter: SV40 early promoter
   4286..4333    +  promoter       EM7 promoter: synthetic bacterial promoter&nbsp
   4352..4951    +  CDS            PuroR (fragment): puromycin N-acetyltransferase; pac from Streptomyces; confers resistance to puromycin
   4961..5086    +  CDS            ble (fragment): BLE_KLEPN - Experimental evidence at protein level: Swiss-Prot protein existence level 1. Binding protein with a strong affinity to the bleomycin family of antibiotics. Binds to CL990; an antimitotic-antibiotic compound. From Klebsiella pneumoniae.
   5081..5202    +  polyA_signal   SV40 poly(A) signal: SV40 polyadenylation signal
   5255..6115    -  CDS            AmpR: β-lactamase; bla; confers resistance to ampicillin, carbenicillin, and related antibiotics
   6118..6214    -  promoter       AmpR promoter (fragment): bla
   6244..6268    -  CDS            KanR (fragment): aminoglycoside phosphotransferase; aph(3')-Ia; confers resistance to kanamycin
   6379..6967    +  rep_origin     ori: high-copy-number ColE1/pMB1/pBR322/pUC origin of replication
   7192..7209    +  terminator     rrnB T2 terminator (fragment): transcription terminator T2 from the E. coli rrnB gene
   7234..7253    -  CDS            lacZα (fragment): LacZα fragment of β-galactosidase; lacZ fragment
   7709..7725    +  protein_bind   lac operator: The lac repressor binds to the lac operator to inhibit transcription in E. coli. This inhibition can be relieved by adding lactose or isopropyl-β-D-thiogalactopyranoside (IPTG). lac repressor encoded by lacI
