[The description below was written by a language model from this plasmid's Addgene catalogue record and pLannotate feature annotations shown in this document.]
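Description:
pD649-HAsp-HAVCR1-COMP5AP-AviTag-9xHis is a mammalian expression plasmid built on the pD649 backbone for producing a secreted, multimerized form of the extracellular domain of human HAVCR1 (also known as TIM-1 or KIM-1). It is maintained in E. coli as a high-copy plasmid through a ColE1/pUC-type origin and selected with ampicillin via the β-lactamase gene. The annotation also shows an SV40 early promoter/EM7 promoter cassette driving a puromycin N-acetyltransferase gene with an SV40 polyadenylation signal, which could permit puromycin selection of transfected mammalian cells. Short fragments of f1 ori, ble, KanR and lacZα appear to be backbone remnants.

The expression unit uses the CMV immediate-early enhancer and promoter followed by a fragment of CMV intron A, with an SP6 promoter just upstream of the coding region, which could support in vitro transcription and also serves as a sequencing primer site. The open reading frame begins with a secretion leader; the name indicates an "HAsp" signal peptide, whereas the automated annotation matches this region to a fragment of a mouse immunoglobulin heavy chain signal sequence. The HAVCR1 ectodomain is inserted between retained NotI and AscI sites and fused at its C terminus to the coiled-coil region of rat cartilage oligomeric matrix protein, which is a pentamerizing domain, then human placental alkaline phosphatase, an AviTag for enzymatic biotinylation, and a polyhistidine tag (9xHis by name, annotated as 8xHis), ending at a bGH polyadenylation signal. Pentamerization raises avidity for weak binding partners, while alkaline phosphatase provides an enzymatic readout. This suits the secreted protein to the extracellular protein–protein interaction screening of human IgSF cell-surface proteins described in the associated publication. The depositor notes that some plasmids in this collection may carry an IS4-like transposase insertion upstream of the CMV promoter; none is annotated here.
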