Addgene plasmid #157276: pD649-HAsp-HAVCR1-COMP5AP-AviTag-9xHis
Purpose: Mammalian expression of cell-surface protein extracellular domain fused to COMP5AP-AviTag-9xHis. Protein is secreted from cells.
Depositing lab: Chris Garcia. Depositing organization: Stanford University. Publication: A Human IgSF Cell-Surface Interactome Reveals a Complex Network of Protein-Protein Interactions. Wojtowicz WM, Vielmetter J, Fernandes RA, Siepe DH, Eastman CL, Chisholm GB, Cox S, Klock H, Anderson PW, Rue SM, Miller JJ, Glaser SM, Bragstad ML, Vance J, Lam AW, Lesley SA, Zinn K, Garcia KC. Cell. 2020 Aug 20;182(4):1027-1043.e17. doi: 10.1016/j.cell.2020.07.025. PubMed 32822567.
Backbone
  Vector backbone: pD649
  Backbone size w/o insert (bp): 7153
  Vector type: Mammalian Expression
Growth in bacteria
  Bacterial resistance: Ampicillin, 100 μg/mL
  Growth temperature: 37°C
  Growth strain: DH5alpha
  Copy number: High Copy
Gene/Insert
  Gene/Insert name: HAVCR1 (alt name: HAVR1)
  Species: H. sapiens (human)
  Insert size (bp): 810
  Entrez Gene: HAVCR1 (a.k.a. CD365, HAVCR, HAVCR-1, KIM-1, KIM1, TIM, TIM-1, TIM1, TIMD-1, TIMD1)
  Promoter: CMV/SP6
  Tag / fusion protein: COMP5AP-AviTag-9xHis (C terminal on backbone)
  Cloning method: Restriction Enzyme; 5′ cloning site GCGGCCGC (not destroyed); 3′ cloning site GGCGCGCC (not destroyed)
  Sequencing primers: 5′ ATTTAGGTGACACTATAG; 3′ CGTCGCACTCCATCACGGTG
Resource information
  A portion of this plasmid was derived from a plasmid made by: synthesis by ThermoFisher
Terms and licenses: Academic/Nonprofit Terms; Industry Terms: Not Available to Industry
Depositor comments: Some plasmids in this collection may have an IS4-like element ISVsa5 family transposase upstream of the CMV promoter.
How to cite: pD649-HAsp-HAVCR1-COMP5AP-AviTag-9xHis was a gift from Chris Garcia (Addgene plasmid # 157276 ; http://n2t.net/addgene:157276 ; RRID:Addgene_157276)
