>Addgene plasmid #157276 | pD649-HAsp-HAVCR1-COMP5AP-AviTag-9xHis | depositor partial sequence | sequence record 303662 | insert (extracellular domain)
TCTGTGAAAGTTGGCGGAGAAGCTGGACCTAGCGTGACCCTGCCTTGTCATTATTCTGGCGCCGTGACCA
GCATGTGCTGGAATAGAGGCAGCTGCAGCCTGTTCACCTGTCAGAATGGCATCGTGTGGACCAACGGCAC
CCACGTGACCTACAGAAAGGACACCAGATACAAGCTGCTGGGCGACCTGAGCAGACGGGATGTGTCTCTG
ACAATCGAGAACACCGCCGTGTCCGATAGCGGCGTGTACTGCTGTAGAGTGGAACACAGAGGCTGGTTCA
ACGACATGAAGATCACCGTGTCTCTGGAAATCGTGCCGCCTAAAGTGACCACCACACCTATCGTGACCAC
CGTGCCTACAGTGACAACCGTGCGGACAAGCACAACAGTGCCTACCACCACCACAGTGCCCACAACCACT
GTGCCAACCACCATGAGCATCCCCACCACAACTACCGTGCTGACCACAATGACCGTGTCCACAACAACCA
GCGTGCCCACCACTACCAGCATTCCTACAACCACATCCGTGCCTGTGACCACAACCGTGTCTACCTTCGT
GCCTCCTATGCCTCTGCCTAGACAGAATCACGAGCCTGTGGCCACCTCTCCTAGTAGCCCTCAGCCTGCC
GAAACACACCCTACAACACTGCAGGGCGCCATCAGAAGAGAGCCTACAAGCAGCCCTCTGTACAGCTACA
CCACCGACGGCAATGATACCGTGACCGAGTCCTCTGACGGCCTGTGGAACAACAATCAGACCCAGCTGTT
CCTGGAACACTCCCTGCTGACCGCCAACACCACAAAAGGT
